Addgene plasmid #77436: ATP23 gRNA (BRDN0001148272)
Purpose: 3rd generation lentiviral gRNA plasmid targeting human ATP23
Depositing lab: John Doench & David Root. Depositing organization: Broad Institute. Publication: Optimized sgRNA design to maximize activity and minimize off-target effects of CRISPR-Cas9. Doench JG, Fusi N, Sullender M, Hegde M, Vaimberg EW, Donovan KF, Smith I, Tothova Z, Wilen C, Orchard R, Virgin HW, Listgarten J, Root DE. Nat Biotechnol. 2016 Jan 18. doi: 10.1038/nbt.3437. PubMed 26780180.
Backbone
  Vector backbone: lentiGuide-Puro
  Backbone manufacturer: Zhang Lab (Addgene plasmid # 52963)
  Vector type: Mammalian Expression, Lentiviral, CRISPR
  Selectable markers: Puromycin
Growth in bacteria
  Bacterial resistance: Ampicillin, 100 μg/mL
  Growth temperature: 37°C
  Growth strain: DH5alpha
  Copy number: High Copy
Gene/Insert
  Gene/Insert name: ATP23 (alt name: ATP23)
  gRNA/shRNA sequence: CTTGATGCTATGAAACACTC
  Species: H. sapiens (human)
  Entrez Gene: XRCC6BP1 (a.k.a. KUB3, MGC134817, MGC134818)
  Promoter: hU6
  Cloning method: Unknown
  Sequencing primers: 5′ U6-F; 3′ pS2-R
Terms and licenses: Academic/Nonprofit Terms; Industry Terms: Not Available to Industry
Depositor comments: The gRNA was designed to target a Genbank reference sequence which has since been removed from the database. Note that this plasmid does NOT contain Cas9. It should be used in conjunction with lentiCas9-Blast (Addgene #52962) or otherwise with cell lines already expressing Cas9. Browse the full kinome gRNA library at http://www.addgene.org/pooled-library/broadgpp-human-kinome/ or visit http://www.broadinstitute.org/rnai/public/ for detailed protocols and information.
How to cite: ATP23 gRNA (BRDN0001148272) was a gift from John Doench & David Root (Addgene plasmid # 77436 ; http://n2t.net/addgene:77436 ; RRID:Addgene_77436)
