[The description below was written by a language model from this plasmid's Addgene catalogue record and pLannotate feature annotations shown in this document.]
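Description:
ATP23 gRNA (BRDN0001148272) is a third-generation lentiviral single-guide RNA plasmid built on the lentiGuide-Puro backbone and designed to target human ATP23 (Entrez gene listed as XRCC6BP1, also known as KUB3). It is propagated in E. coli as a high-copy plasmid through a ColE1/pUC-type origin with ampicillin selection via β-lactamase. The backbone also carries an f1 origin, an SV40 origin and poly(A) signal, and remnants of lac and T7/T3 cloning elements.

The transfer cassette is driven by an RSV promoter fused to a truncated HIV-1 5' LTR, which makes genomic RNA production Tat-independent. This is followed by the Ψ packaging signal with a partial gag sequence, the Rev response element for Rev-dependent nuclear export, and a cPPT/CTS that aids nuclear import of the reverse-transcribed genome. The ΔU3 3' LTR makes the integrated provirus self-inactivating. Within this frame, a human U6 RNA polymerase III promoter transcribes the 20-nucleotide ATP23 spacer joined to the Streptococcus pyogenes Cas9 guide scaffold. Downstream, an EF-1α core promoter with its intron A drives puromycin N-acetyltransferase, so transduced mammalian cells can be selected with puromycin, and a WPRE enhances transcript expression.

The plasmid does not encode Cas9, so it is intended for use with a separate Cas9 lentivirus or in cells that already express Cas9, typically for knockout of the target gene. It belongs to a human kinome guide collection designed with optimized on-target and off-target rules. The depositors note that the guide was designed against a GenBank reference sequence that has since been withdrawn, so targeting should be checked against current annotation.
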