Features (pLannotate 1.2.2; 29 found; start..end, strand, type, name):
     14..80      +  CDS            small t antigen (fragment): SV40 (simian virus 40) small t antigen
    106..317     +  promoter       EF-1α core promoter: core promoter for human elongation factor EF-1α
    318..1256    +  intron         EF-1α intron A: intron upstream of the start codon of human EF-1α
   1278..1877    +  CDS            PuroR (fragment): puromycin N-acetyltransferase; pac from Streptomyces; confers resistance to puromycin
   1893..2481    +  misc_feature   WPRE: woodchuck hepatitis virus posttranscriptional regulatory element
   2532..2551    +  misc_feature   cPPT/CTS (fragment): central polypurine tract and central termination sequence of HIV-1
   2553..2786    +  LTR            3' LTR (ΔU3): self-inactivating 3' long terminal repeat (LTR) from HIV-1
   2864..2985    +  polyA_signal   SV40 poly(A) signal: SV40 polyadenylation signal
   3025..3160    +  rep_origin     SV40 ori: SV40 origin of replication
   3181..3199    -  promoter       T7 promoter: promoter for bacteriophage T7 RNA polymerase
   3207..3362    +  CDS            lacZα (fragment): LacZα fragment of β-galactosidase; lacZ fragment
   3367..3795    +  rep_origin     f1 ori (sequence partly withheld): f1 bacteriophage origin of replication; arrow indicates direction of (+) strand synthesis
   3848..3952    +  promoter       AmpR promoter: bla
   3953..4813    +  CDS            AmpR: β-lactamase; bla; confers resistance to ampicillin, carbenicillin, and related antibiotics
   4984..5572    +  rep_origin     ori: high-copy-number ColE1/pMB1/pBR322/pUC origin of replication
   5755..5847    +  CDS            lacI (fragment): lac repressor; lacI; The lac repressor binds to the lac operator to inhibit transcription in E. coli. This inhibition can be relieved by adding lactose or isopropyl-β-D-thiogalactopyranoside (IPTG).
   5860..5881    +  protein_bind   CAP binding site: CAP binding activates transcription in the presence of cAMP. E. coli catabolite activator protein
   5896..5926    +  promoter       lac promoter: promoter for the E. coli lac operon
   5934..5950    +  protein_bind   lac operator: The lac repressor binds to the lac operator to inhibit transcription in E. coli. This inhibition can be relieved by adding lactose or isopropyl-β-D-thiogalactopyranoside (IPTG). lac repressor encoded by lacI
   5995..6013    +  promoter       T3 promoter: promoter for bacteriophage T3 RNA polymerase
   6041..6267    +  promoter       RSV promoter: Rous sarcoma virus enhancer/promoter
   6268..6448    +  LTR            5' LTR (truncated): truncated 5' long terminal repeat (LTR) from HIV-1
   6495..6620    +  misc_feature   HIV-1 Ψ: packaging signal of human immunodeficiency virus type 1
   6604..6967    +  CDS            HIV-1 gag (fragment): gag protein from human immunodeficiency virus 1; gag
   7113..7346    +  misc_feature   RRE: The Rev response element (RRE) of HIV-1 allows for Rev-dependent mRNA export from the nucleus to the cytoplasm.
   7723..7749    +  CDS            Rev (fragment): human immunodeficiency virus 1 (HIV-1) Rev protein; rev; enhances nuclear export of unspliced and incompletely spliced viral mRNAs
   7753..7993    +  promoter       U6 promoter: RNA polymerase III promoter for human U6 snRNA
   8023..8098    +  misc_RNA       gRNA scaffold: guide RNA scaffold for the Streptococcus pyogenes CRISPR/Cas9 system
   8154..8271    +  misc_feature   cPPT/CTS: central polypurine tract and central termination sequence of HIV-1
>Addgene plasmid #77436 | ATP23 gRNA (BRDN0001148272) | addgene full sequence | sequence record 187756 | Addgene Assembled Sequence
CCCGGGTGCAAAGATGGATAAAGTTTTAAACAGAGAGGAATCTTTGCAGCTAATGGACCTTCTAGGTCTT
GAAAGGAGTGGGAATTGGCTCCGGTGCCCGTCAGTGGGCAGAGCGCACATCGCCCACAGTCCCCGAGAAG
TTGGGGGGAGGGGTCGGCAATTGATCCGGTGCCTAGAGAAGGTGGCGCGGGGTAAACTGGGAAAGTGATG
TCGTGTACTGGCTCCGCCTTTTTCCCGAGGGTGGGGGAGAACCGTATATAAGTGCAGTAGTCGCCGTGAA
CGTTCTTTTTCGCAACGGGTTTGCCGCCAGAACACAGGTAAGTGCCGTGTGTGGTTCCCGCGGGCCTGGC
CTCTTTACGGGTTATGGCCCTTGCGTGCCTTGAATTACTTCCACCTGGCTGCAGTACGTGATTCTTGATC
CCGAGCTTCGGGTTGGAAGTGGGTGGGAGAGTTCGAGGCCTTGCGCTTAAGGAGCCCCTTCGCCTCGTGC
TTGAGTTGAGGCCTGGCCTGGGCGCTGGGGCCGCCGCGTGCGAATCTGGTGGCACCTTCGCGCCTGTCTC
GCTGCTTTCGATAAGTCTCTAGCCATTTAAAATTTTTGATGACCTGCTGCGACGCTTTTTTTCTGGCAAG
ATAGTCTTGTAAATGCGGGCCAAGATCTGCACACTGGTATTTCGGTTTTTGGGGCCGCGGGCGGCGACGG
GGCCCGTGCGTCCCAGCGCACATGTTCGGCGAGGCGGGGCCTGCGAGCGCGGCCACCGAGAATCGGACGG
GGGTAGTCTCAAGCTGGCCGGCCTGCTCTGGTGCCTGGCCTCGCGCCGCCGTGTATCGCCCCGCCCTGGG
CGGCAAGGCTGGCCCGGTCGGCACCAGTTGCGTGAGCGGAAAGATGGCCGCTTCCCGGCCCTGCTGCAGG
GAGCTCAAAATGGAGGACGCGGCGCTCGGGAGAGCGGGCGGGTGAGTCACCCACACAAAGGAAAAGGGCC
TTTCCGTCCTCAGCCGTCGCTTCATGTGACTCCACGGAGTACCGGGCGCCGTCCAGGCACCTCGATTAGT
TCTCGAGCTTTTGGAGTACGTCGTCTTTAGGTTGGGGGGAGGGGTTTTATGCGATGGAGTTTCCCCACAC
TGAGTGGGTGGAGACTGAAGTTAGGCCAGCTTGGCACTTGATGTAATTCTCCTTGGAATTTGCCCTTTTT
GAGTTTGGATCTTGGTTCATTCTCAAGCCTCAGACAGTGGTTCAAAGTTTTTTTCTTCCATTTCAGGTGT
CGTGACGTACGGCCACCATGACCGAGTACAAGCCCACGGTGCGCCTCGCCACCCGCGACGACGTCCCCAG
GGCCGTACGCACCCTCGCCGCCGCGTTCGCCGACTACCCCGCCACGCGCCACACCGTCGATCCGGACCGC
CACATCGAGCGGGTCACCGAGCTGCAAGAACTCTTCCTCACGCGCGTCGGGCTCGACATCGGCAAGGTGT
GGGTCGCGGACGACGGCGCCGCCGTGGCGGTCTGGACCACGCCGGAGAGCGTCGAAGCGGGGGCGGTGTT
CGCCGAGATCGGCCCGCGCATGGCCGAGTTGAGCGGTTCCCGGCTGGCCGCGCAGCAACAGATGGAAGGC
CTCCTGGCGCCGCACCGGCCCAAGGAGCCCGCGTGGTTCCTGGCCACCGTCGGAGTCTCGCCCGACCACC
AGGGCAAGGGTCTGGGCAGCGCCGTCGTGCTCCCCGGAGTGGAGGCGGCCGAGCGCGCCGGGGTGCCCGC
CTTCCTGGAGACCTCCGCGCCCCGCAACCTCCCCTTCTACGAGCGGCTCGGCTTCACCGTCACCGCCGAC
GTCGAGGTGCCCGAAGGACCGCGCACCTGGTGCATGACCCGCAAGCCCGGTGCCTGAACGCGTTAAGTCG
ACAATCAACCTCTGGATTACAAAATTTGTGAAAGATTGACTGGTATTCTTAACTATGTTGCTCCTTTTAC
GCTATGTGGATACGCTGCTTTAATGCCTTTGTATCATGCTATTGCTTCCCGTATGGCTTTCATTTTCTCC
TCCTTGTATAAATCCTGGTTGCTGTCTCTTTATGAGGAGTTGTGGCCCGTTGTCAGGCAACGTGGCGTGG
TGTGCACTGTGTTTGCTGACGCAACCCCCACTGGTTGGGGCATTGCCACCACCTGTCAGCTCCTTTCCGG
GACTTTCGCTTTCCCCCTCCCTATTGCCACGGCGGAACTCATCGCCGCCTGCCTTGCCCGCTGCTGGACA
GGGGCTCGGCTGTTGGGCACTGACAATTCCGTGGTGTTGTCGGGGAAATCATCGTCCTTTCCTTGGCTGC
TCGCCTGTGTTGCCACCTGGATTCTGCGCGGGACGTCCTTCTGCTACGTCCCTTCGGCCCTCAATCCAGC
GGACCTTCCTTCCCGCGGCCTGCTGCCGGCTCTGCGGCCTCTTCCGCGTCTTCGCCTTCGCCCTCAGACG
AGTCGGATCTCCCTTTGGGCCGCCTCCCCGCGTCGACTTTAAGACCAATGACTTACAAGGCAGCTGTAGA
TCTTAGCCACTTTTTAAAAGAAAAGGGGGGACTGGAAGGGCTAATTCACTCCCAACGAAGACAAGATCTG
CTTTTTGCTTGTACTGGGTCTCTCTGGTTAGACCAGATCTGAGCCTGGGAGCTCTCTGGCTAACTAGGGA
ACCCACTGCTTAAGCCTCAATAAAGCTTGCCTTGAGTGCTTCAAGTAGTGTGTGCCCGTCTGTTGTGTGA
CTCTGGTAACTAGAGATCCCTCAGACCCTTTTAGTCAGTGTGGAAAATCTCTAGCAGTACGTATAGTAGT
TCATGTCATCTTATTATTCAGTATTTATAACTTGCAAAGAAATGAATATCAGAGAGTGAGAGGAACTTGT
TTATTGCAGCTTATAATGGTTACAAATAAAGCAATAGCATCACAAATTTCACAAATAAAGCATTTTTTTC
ACTGCATTCTAGTTGTGGTTTGTCCAAACTCATCAATGTATCTTATCATGTCTGGCTCTAGCTATCCCGC
CCCTAACTCCGCCCATCCCGCCCCTAACTCCGCCCAGTTCCGCCCATTCTCCGCCCCATGGCTGACTAAT
TTTTTTTATTTATGCAGAGGCCGAGGCCGCCTCGGCCTCTGAGCTATTCCAGAAGTAGTGAGGAGGCTTT
TTTGGAGGCCTAGGGACGTACCCAATTCGCCCTATAGTGAGTCGTATTACGCGCGCTCACTGGCCGTCGT
TTTACAACGTCGTGACTGGGAAAACCCTGGCGTTACCCAACTTAATCGCCTTGCAGCACATCCCCCTTTC
GCCAGCTGGCGTAATAGCGAAGAGGCCCGCACCGATCGCCCTTCCCAACAGTTGCGCAGCCTGAATGGCG
AATGGG
[124 nt withheld, positions 3367-3490]
C
[91 nt withheld, positions 3492-3582]
A
[49 nt withheld, positions 3584-3632]
CCTTTGACGTTGGAGTCCACGTTCTTT
[37 nt withheld, positions 3660-3696]
ACCCTATCTCGGTCTATTCTTTTGATTTATAAGGGATTTTGCCGATTTCGGCCTATTGGTTAAAAAATGA
GCTGATTTAACAAAAATTTAACGCGAATTTTAACAAAATATTAACGCTTACAATTTAGGTGGCACTTTTC
GGGGAAATGTGCGCGGAACCCCTATTTGTTTATTTTTCTAAATACATTCAAATATGTATCCGCTCATGAG
ACAATAACCCTGATAAATGCTTCAATAATATTGAAAAAGGAAGAGTATGAGTATTCAACATTTCCGTGTC
GCCCTTATTCCCTTTTTTGCGGCATTTTGCCTTCCTGTTTTTGCTCACCCAGAAACGCTGGTGAAAGTAA
AAGATGCTGAAGATCAGTTGGGTGCACGAGTGGGTTACATCGAACTGGATCTCAACAGCGGTAAGATCCT
TGAGAGTTTTCGCCCCGAAGAACGTTTTCCAATGATGAGCACTTTTAAAGTTCTGCTATGTGGCGCGGTA
TTATCCCGTATTGACGCCGGGCAAGAGCAACTCGGTCGCCGCATACACTATTCTCAGAATGACTTGGTTG
AGTACTCACCAGTCACAGAAAAGCATCTTACGGATGGCATGACAGTAAGAGAATTATGCAGTGCTGCCAT
AACCATGAGTGATAACACTGCGGCCAACTTACTTCTGACAACGATCGGAGGACCGAAGGAGCTAACCGCT
TTTTTGCACAACATGGGGGATCATGTAACTCGCCTTGATCGTTGGGAACCGGAGCTGAATGAAGCCATAC
CAAACGACGAGCGTGACACCACGATGCCTGTAGCAATGGCAACAACGTTGCGCAAACTATTAACTGGCGA
ACTACTTACTCTAGCTTCCCGGCAACAATTAATAGACTGGATGGAGGCGGATAAAGTTGCAGGACCACTT
CTGCGCTCGGCCCTTCCGGCTGGCTGGTTTATTGCTGATAAATCTGGAGCCGGTGAGCGTGGGTCTCGCG
GTATCATTGCAGCACTGGGGCCAGATGGTAAGCCCTCCCGTATCGTAGTTATCTACACGACGGGGAGTCA
GGCAACTATGGATGAACGAAATAGACAGATCGCTGAGATAGGTGCCTCACTGATTAAGCATTGGTAACTG
TCAGACCAAGTTTACTCATATATACTTTAGATTGATTTAAAACTTCATTTTTAATTTAAAAGGATCTAGG
TGAAGATCCTTTTTGATAATCTCATGACCAAAATCCCTTAACGTGAGTTTTCGTTCCACTGAGCGTCAGA
CCCCGTAGAAAAGATCAAAGGATCTTCTTGAGATCCTTTTTTTCTGCGCGTAATCTGCTGCTTGCAAACA
AAAAAACCACCGCTACCAGCGGTGGTTTGTTTGCCGGATCAAGAGCTACCAACTCTTTTTCCGAAGGTAA
CTGGCTTCAGCAGAGCGCAGATACCAAATACTGTTCTTCTAGTGTAGCCGTAGTTAGGCCACCACTTCAA
GAACTCTGTAGCACCGCCTACATACCTCGCTCTGCTAATCCTGTTACCAGTGGCTGCTGCCAGTGGCGAT
AAGTCGTGTCTTACCGGGTTGGACTCAAGACGATAGTTACCGGATAAGGCGCAGCGGTCGGGCTGAACGG
GGGGTTCGTGCACACAGCCCAGCTTGGAGCGAACGACCTACACCGAACTGAGATACCTACAGCGTGAGCT
ATGAGAAAGCGCCACGCTTCCCGAAGGGAGAAAGGCGGACAGGTATCCGGTAAGCGGCAGGGTCGGAACA
GGAGAGCGCACGAGGGAGCTTCCAGGGGGAAACGCCTGGTATCTTTATAGTCCTGTCGGGTTTCGCCACC
TCTGACTTGAGCGTCGATTTTTGTGATGCTCGTCAGGGGGGCGGAGCCTATGGAAAAACGCCAGCAACGC
GGCCTTTTTACGGTTCCTGGCCTTTTGCTGGCCTTTTGCTCACATGTTCTTTCCTGCGTTATCCCCTGAT
TCTGTGGATAACCGTATTACCGCCTTTGAGTGAGCTGATACCGCTCGCCGCAGCCGAACGACCGAGCGCA
GCGAGTCAGTGAGCGAGGAAGCGGAAGAGCGCCCAATACGCAAACCGCCTCTCCCCGCGCGTTGGCCGAT
TCATTAATGCAGCTGGCACGACAGGTTTCCCGACTGGAAAGCGGGCAGTGAGCGCAACGCAATTAATGTG
AGTTAGCTCACTCATTAGGCACCCCAGGCTTTACACTTTATGCTTCCGGCTCGTATGTTGTGTGGAATTG
TGAGCGGATAACAATTTCACACAGGAAACAGCTATGACCATGATTACGCCAAGCGCGCAATTAACCCTCA
CTAAAGGGAACAAAAGCTGGAGCTGCAAGCTTAATGTAGTCTTATGCAATACTCTTGTAGTCTTGCAACA
TGGTAACGATGAGTTAGCAACATGCCTTACAAGGAGAGAAAAAGCACCGTGCATGCCGATTGGTGGAAGT
AAGGTGGTACGATCGTGCCTTATTAGGAAGGCAACAGACGGGTCTGACATGGATTGGACGAACCACTGAA
TTGCCGCATTGCAGAGATATTGTATTTAAGTGCCTAGCTCGATACATAAACGGGTCTCTCTGGTTAGACC
AGATCTGAGCCTGGGAGCTCTCTGGCTAACTAGGGAACCCACTGCTTAAGCCTCAATAAAGCTTGCCTTG
AGTGCTTCAAGTAGTGTGTGCCCGTCTGTTGTGTGACTCTGGTAACTAGAGATCCCTCAGACCCTTTTAG
TCAGTGTGGAAAATCTCTAGCAGTGGCGCCCGAACAGGGACTTGAAAGCGAAAGGGAAACCAGAGGAGCT
CTCTCGACGCAGGACTCGGCTTGCTGAAGCGCGCACGGCAAGAGGCGAGGGGCGGCGACTGGTGAGTACG
CCAAAAATTTTGACTAGCGGAGGCTAGAAGGAGAGAGATGGGTGCGAGAGCGTCAGTATTAAGCGGGGGA
GAATTAGATCGCGATGGGAAAAAATTCGGTTAAGGCCAGGGGGAAAGAAAAAATATAAATTAAAACATAT
AGTATGGGCAAGCAGGGAGCTAGAACGATTCGCAGTTAATCCTGGCCTGTTAGAAACATCAGAAGGCTGT
AGACAAATACTGGGACAGCTACAACCATCCCTTCAGACAGGATCAGAAGAACTTAGATCATTATATAATA
CAGTAGCAACCCTCTATTGTGTGCATCAAAGGATAGAGATAAAAGACACCAAGGAAGCTTTAGACAAGAT
AGAGGAAGAGCAAAACAAAAGTAAGACCACCGCACAGCAAGCGGCCGCTGATCTTCAGACCTGGAGGAGG
AGATATGAGGGACAATTGGAGAAGTGAATTATATAAATATAAAGTAGTAAAAATTGAACCATTAGGAGTA
GCACCCACCAAGGCAAAGAGAAGAGTGGTGCAGAGAGAAAAAAGAGCAGTGGGAATAGGAGCTTTGTTCC
TTGGGTTCTTGGGAGCAGCAGGAAGCACTATGGGCGCAGCGTCAATGACGCTGACGGTACAGGCCAGACA
ATTATTGTCTGGTATAGTGCAGCAGCAGAACAATTTGCTGAGGGCTATTGAGGCGCAACAGCATCTGTTG
CAACTCACAGTCTGGGGCATCAAGCAGCTCCAGGCAAGAATCCTGGCTGTGGAAAGATACCTAAAGGATC
AACAGCTCCTGGGGATTTGGGGTTGCTCTGGAAAACTCATTTGCACCACTGCTGTGCCTTGGAATGCTAG
TTGGAGTAATAAATCTCTGGAACAGATTTGGAATCACACGACCTGGATGGAGTGGGACAGAGAAATTAAC
AATTACACAAGCTTAATACACTCCTTAATTGAAGAATCGCAAAACCAGCAAGAAAAGAATGAACAAGAAT
TATTGGAATTAGATAAATGGGCAAGTTTGTGGAATTGGTTTAACATAACAAATTGGCTGTGGTATATAAA
ATTATTCATAATGATAGTAGGAGGCTTGGTAGGTTTAAGAATAGTTTTTGCTGTACTTTCTATAGTGAAT
AGAGTTAGGCAGGGATATTCACCATTATCGTTTCAGACCCACCTCCCAACCCCGAGGGGACCCAGAGAGG
GCCTATTTCCCATGATTCCTTCATATTTGCATATACGATACAAGGCTGTTAGAGAGATAATTAGAATTAA
TTTGACTGTAAACACAAAGATATTAGTACAAAATACGTGACGTAGAAAGTAATAATTTCTTGGGTAGTTT
GCAGTTTTAAAATTATGTTTTAAAATGGACTATCATATGCTTACCGTAACTTGAAAGTATTTCGATTTCT
TGGCTTTATATATCTTGTGGAAAGGACGAAACACCGCTTGATGCTATGAAACACTCGTTTTAGAGCTAGA
AATAGCAAGTTAAAATAAGGCTAGTCCGTTATCAACTTGAAAAAGTGGCACCGAGTCGGTGCTTTTTTAA
GCTTGGCGTAACTAGATCTTGAGACAAATGGCAGTATTCATCCACAATTTTAAAAGAAAAGGGGGGATTG
GGGGGTACAGTGCAGGGGAAAGAATAGTAGACATAATAGCAACAGACATACAAACTAAAGAATTACAAAA
ACAAATTACAAAAATTCAAAATTTTCGGGTTTATTACAGGGACAGCAGAGATCCACTTTGGCGCCGGCTC
GAGGGGG
