>Addgene plasmid #77436 | ATP23 gRNA (BRDN0001148272) | depositor partial sequence | sequence record 144896 | Target Sequence
CTTGATGCTATGAAACACTC
