>Addgene plasmid #77436 | ATP23 gRNA (BRDN0001148272) | addgene partial sequence | sequence record 187755 | hU6-F
GACGTAGAAAGTAATAATTTCTTGGGTAGNNTGCCCNTTTTAAAATTATGTTTTAAAATGGACTATCATA
TGCTTACCGTAACTTGAAAGTATTTCGATTTCTTGGCTTTATATATCTTGTGGAAAGGACGAAACACCGC
TTGATGCTATGAAACACTCGTTTTAGAGCTAGAAATAGCAAGTTAAAATAAGGCTAGTCCGTTATCAACT
TGAAAAAGTGGCACCGAGTCGGTGCTTTTTTAAGCTTGGCGTAACTAGATCTTGAGACAAATGGCAGTAT
TCATCCACAATTTTAAAAGAAAAGGGGGGATTGGGGGGTACAGTGCAGGGGAAAGAATAGTAGACATAAT
AGCAACAGACATACAAACTAAAGAATTACAAAAACAAATTACAAAAATTCAAAATTTTCGGGTTTATTAC
AGGGACAGCAGAGATCCACTTTGGCGCCGGCTCGAGGGGGCCCGGGTGCAAAGATGGATAAAGTTTTAAA
CAGAGAGGAATCTTTGCAGCTAATGGACCTTCTAGGTCTTGAAAGGAGTGGGAATTGGCTCCGGTGCCCG
TCAGTGGGCA
